Addgene plasmid #31849: pSicoR-Ef1a-mCh-GFPi
Depositing lab: Bruce Conklin. Depositing organization: J. David Gladstone Institutes. Publication: Alternative splicing regulates mouse embryonic stem cell pluripotency and differentiation. Salomonis N, Schlieve CR, Pereira L, Wahlquist C, Colas A, Zambon AC, Vranizan K, Spindler MJ, Pico AR, Cline MS, Clark TA, Williams A, Blume JE, Samal E, Mercola M, Merrill BJ, Conklin BR. Proc Natl Acad Sci U S A. 2010 Jun 8;107(23):10514-9. Epub 2010 May 24. 10.1073/pnas.0912260107 PubMed 20498046.
Backbone
  Vector backbone: pSicoR-Ef1a-mCh
  Backbone manufacturer: Addgene plasmid #31847
  Backbone size w/o insert (bp): 7525
  Vector type: Mammalian Expression, Lentiviral, RNAi, Cre/Lox
Growth in bacteria
  Bacterial resistance: Ampicillin, 100 μg/mL
  Growth temperature: 37°C
  Growth strain: Stbl3
  Copy number: High Copy
Gene/Insert
  Gene/Insert name: GFP RNAi
  gRNA/shRNA sequence: ACAGCCACAACGTCTATAT
  Promoter: U6 for shRNA; Ef1alpha for mCherry
  Cloning method: Restriction Enzyme; 5′ cloning site HpaI (destroyed during cloning); 3′ cloning site XhoI (not destroyed)
  Sequencing primers: 5′ U6
Terms and licenses: Academic/Nonprofit Terms; Industry Terms: Not Available to Industry
Depositor comments: The pSicoR-Ef1α-mCh-Puro lentiviral construct was created by replacing the CMV promoter of pSicoR-mCherry (Addgene vector 21907) with Ef1α. This vector can be used as an shRNA control.
How to cite: pSicoR-Ef1a-mCh-GFPi was a gift from Bruce Conklin (Addgene plasmid # 31849 ; http://n2t.net/addgene:31849 ; RRID:Addgene_31849)
