[The description below was written by a language model from this plasmid's Addgene catalogue record and pLannotate feature annotations shown in this document.]
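Description:
pSicoR-Ef1a-mCh-GFPi is an HIV-1-based lentiviral shRNA vector built on the pSicoR-Ef1a-mCh backbone, combining RNA interference, a fluorescent marker and Cre/lox control. It is propagated in bacteria through a high-copy ColE1/pUC-type origin with ampicillin selection (AmpR under its own bla promoter). The viral portion has a CMV enhancer/promoter fused to a truncated 5' LTR, which drives production of the genomic RNA in packaging cells. This is followed by the Ψ packaging signal with a partial gag sequence, the Rev response element for nuclear export, the cPPT/CTS, a WPRE to enhance transcript expression, and a truncated 3' LTR.

The payload is a short hairpin targeting GFP, cloned downstream of a mouse U6 RNA polymerase III promoter. The annotation tool labels the two inverted hairpin arms as short mVenus (VN173) fragments, which simply reflects their homology to GFP-family sequence. A second cassette uses the EF-1α core promoter, followed by an HTLV-1 LTR-derived segment, to express mCherry so that transduced cells can be identified by red fluorescence. According to the depositor, this promoter replaced the CMV promoter of the parental pSicoR-mCherry. One loxP site is embedded within the U6 promoter and a second lies after mCherry. Cre recombination would therefore excise the distal part of the promoter, the hairpin and the reporter, switching off knockdown and fluorescence together.

The depositor describes the plasmid as an shRNA control. The depositor comment mentions a "Puro" version, but no puromycin resistance gene appears in the feature table. The listed backbone size equals the full sequence length (7,525 bp).
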