Features (pLannotate 1.2.2; 26 found; start..end, strand, type, name):
     40..92      -  misc_feature   bom (fragment): basis of mobility region from pBR322
    247..626     +  enhancer       CMV enhancer: human cytomegalovirus immediate early enhancer
    627..826     +  promoter       CMV promoter: human cytomegalovirus (CMV) immediate early promoter
    844..1024    +  LTR            5' LTR (truncated): truncated 5' long terminal repeat (LTR) from HIV-1
   1071..1196    +  misc_feature   HIV-1 Ψ: packaging signal of human immunodeficiency virus type 1
   1180..1518    +  CDS            HIV-1 gag (fragment): gag protein from human immunodeficiency virus 1; gag
   1695..1928    +  misc_feature   RRE: The Rev response element (RRE) of HIV-1 allows for Rev-dependent mRNA export from the nucleus to the cytoplasm.
   2305..2405    +  CDS            Rev (fragment): human immunodeficiency virus 1 (HIV-1) Rev protein; rev; enhances nuclear export of unspliced and incompletely spliced viral mRNAs
   2455..2572    +  misc_feature   cPPT/CTS: central polypurine tract and central termination sequence of HIV-1
   2631..2829    +  promoter       U6 promoter (fragment): RNA polymerase III promoter for mouse U6 snRNA (Das et al., 1988)
   2826..2859    +  protein_bind   loxP: Cre-mediated recombination occurs in the 8-bp core sequence (GCATACAT). Cre recombinase
   2866..2944    +  promoter       U6 promoter (fragment): RNA polymerase III promoter for mouse U6 snRNA (Das et al., 1988)
   2946..2964    +  CDS            VN173 (fragment): N-terminal fragment of mVenus for use in bimolecular fluorescence complementation (BiFC) (Kodama and Hu, 2010)
   2974..2993    -  CDS            VN173 (fragment): N-terminal fragment of mVenus for use in bimolecular fluorescence complementation (BiFC) (Kodama and Hu, 2010)
   3059..3270    +  promoter       EF-1α core promoter: core promoter for human elongation factor EF-1α
   3283..3551    +  LTR            5' LTR (truncated): truncated 5' long terminal repeat (LTR) from human T-cell leukemia virus (HTLV) type 1
   3595..4302    +  CDS            mCherry: mCherry is a basic (constitutively fluorescent) red fluorescent protein published in 2004, derived from Discosoma sp.. It is reported to be a very rapidly-maturing monomer with low acid sensitivity.
   4325..4358    +  protein_bind   loxP: Cre-mediated recombination occurs in the 8-bp core sequence (GCATACAT). Cre recombinase
   4391..4414    +  misc_feature   MCS (fragment): pBluescript multiple cloning site
   4414..5002    +  misc_feature   WPRE: woodchuck hepatitis virus posttranscriptional regulatory element
   5003..5022    +  misc_feature   MCS (fragment): pBluescript multiple cloning site
   5024..5524    +  CDS            nef (fragment): NEF_HV1LA - Experimental evidence at protein level: Swiss-Prot protein existence level 1. Extracellular Nef protein targets CD4(+) T-lymphocytes for apoptosis by interacting with CXCR4 surface receptors. From Human immunodeficiency virus type 1 group M subtype B (isolate Lai) (HIV-1).
   5531..5711    +  LTR            5' LTR (truncated): truncated 5' long terminal repeat (LTR) from HIV-1
   5773..6361    -  rep_origin     ori: high-copy-number ColE1/pMB1/pBR322/pUC origin of replication
   6532..7392    -  CDS            AmpR: β-lactamase; bla; confers resistance to ampicillin, carbenicillin, and related antibiotics
   7393..7497    -  promoter       AmpR promoter: bla
>Addgene plasmid #31849 | pSicoR-Ef1a-mCh-GFPi | depositor full sequence | sequence record 35884 | pSicoR-Ef1a-mCh-GFPi sequence 7525 bps
GCTTAAGCGGTCGACGGATCGGGAGATCTCCCGATCCCCTATGGTGCACTCTCAGTACAATCTGCTCTGA
TGCCGCATAGTTAAGCCAGTATCTGCTCCCTGCTTGTGTGTTGGAGGTCGCTGAGTAGTGCGCGAGCAAA
ATTTAAGCTACAACAAGGCAAGGCTTGACCGACAATTGCATGAAGAATCTGCTTAGGGTTAGGCGTTTTG
CGCTGCTTCGCGATGTACGGGCCAGATATACGCGTTGACATTGATTATTGACTAGTTATTAATAGTAATC
AATTACGGGGTCATTAGTTCATAGCCCATATATGGAGTTCCGCGTTACATAACTTACGGTAAATGGCCCG
CCTGGCTGACCGCCCAACGACCCCCGCCCATTGACGTCAATAATGACGTATGTTCCCATAGTAACGCCAA
TAGGGACTTTCCATTGACGTCAATGGGTGGAGTATTTACGGTAAACTGCCCACTTGGCAGTACATCAAGT
GTATCATATGCCAAGTACGCCCCCTATTGACGTCAATGACGGTAAATGGCCCGCCTGGCATTATGCCCAG
TACATGACCTTATGGGACTTTCCTACTTGGCAGTACATCTACGTATTAGTCATCGCTATTACCATGGTGA
TGCGGTTTTGGCAGTACATCAATGGGCGTGGATAGCGGTTTGACTCACGGGGATTTCCAAGTCTCCACCC
CATTGACGTCAATGGGAGTTTGTTTTGGCACCAAAATCAACGGGACTTTCCAAAATGTCGTAACAACTCC
GCCCCATTGACGCAAATGGGCGGTAGGCGTGTACGGTGGGAGGTCTATATAAGCAGCGCGTTTTGCCTGT
ACTGGGTCTCTCTGGTTAGACCAGATCTGAGCCTGGGAGCTCTCTGGCTAACTAGGGAACCCACTGCTTA
AGCCTCAATAAAGCTTGCCTTGAGTGCTTCAAGTAGTGTGTGCCCGTCTGTTGTGTGACTCTGGTAACTA
GAGATCCCTCAGACCCTTTTAGTCAGTGTGGAAAATCTCTAGCAGTGGCGCCCGAACAGGGACTTGAAAG
CGAAAGGGAAACCAGAGGAGCTCTCTCGACGCAGGACTCGGCTTGCTGAAGCGCGCACGGCAAGAGGCGA
GGGGCGGCGACTGGTGAGTACGCCAAAAATTTTGACTAGCGGAGGCTAGAAGGAGAGAGATGGGTGCGAG
AGCGTCAGTATTAAGCGGGGGAGAATTAGATCGCGATGGGAAAAAATTCGGTTAAGGCCAGGGGGAAAGA
AAAAATATAAATTAAAACATATAGTATGGGCAAGCAGGGAGCTAGAACGATTCGCAGTTAATCCTGGCCT
GTTAGAAACATCAGAAGGCTGTAGACAAATACTGGGACAGCTACAACCATCCCTTCAGACAGGATCAGAA
GAACTTAGATCATTATATAATACAGTAGCAACCCTCTATTGTGTGCATCAAAGGATAGAGATAAAAGACA
CCAAGGAAGCTTTAGACAAGATAGAGGAAGAGCAAAACAAAAGTAAGACCACCGCACAGCAAGCGGCCGG
CCGCGCTGATCTTCAGACCTGGAGGAGGAGATATGAGGGACAATTGGAGAAGTGAATTATATAAATATAA
AGTAGTAAAAATTGAACCATTAGGAGTAGCACCCACCAAGGCAAAGAGAAGAGTGGTGCAGAGAGAAAAA
AGAGCAGTGGGAATAGGAGCTTTGTTCCTTGGGTTCTTGGGAGCAGCAGGAAGCACTATGGGCGCAGCGT
CAATGACGCTGACGGTACAGGCCAGACAATTATTGTCTGGTATAGTGCAGCAGCAGAACAATTTGCTGAG
GGCTATTGAGGCGCAACAGCATCTGTTGCAACTCACAGTCTGGGGCATCAAGCAGCTCCAGGCAAGAATC
CTGGCTGTGGAAAGATACCTAAAGGATCAACAGCTCCTGGGGATTTGGGGTTGCTCTGGAAAACTCATTT
GCACCACTGCTGTGCCTTGGAATGCTAGTTGGAGTAATAAATCTCTGGAACAGATTTGGAATCACACGAC
CTGGATGGAGTGGGACAGAGAAATTAACAATTACACAAGCTTAATACACTCCTTAATTGAAGAATCGCAA
AACCAGCAAGAAAAGAATGAACAAGAATTATTGGAATTAGATAAATGGGCAAGTTTGTGGAATTGGTTTA
ACATAACAAATTGGCTGTGGTATATAAAATTATTCATAATGATAGTAGGAGGCTTGGTAGGTTTAAGAAT
AGTTTTTGCTGTACTTTCTATAGTGAATAGAGTTAGGCAGGGATATTCACCATTATCGTTTCAGACCCAC
CTCCCAACCCCGAGGGGACCCGACAGGCCCGAAGGAATAGAAGAAGAAGGTGGAGAGAGAGACAGAGACA
GATCCATTCGATTAGTGAACGGATCGGCACTGCGTGCGCCAATTCTGCAGACAAATGGCAGTATTCATCC
ACAATTTTAAAAGAAAAGGGGGGATTGGGGGGTACAGTGCAGGGGAAAGAATAGTAGACATAATAGCAAC
AGACATACAAACTAAAGAATTACAAAAACAAATTACAAAAATTCAAAATTTTCGGGTTTATTACAGGGAC
AGCAGAGATCCAGTTTGGTTAGTACCGGGCCCGCTCTAGAGATCCGACGCCGCCATCTCTAGGCCCGCGC
CGGCCCCCTCGCACAGACTTGTGGGAGAAGCTCGGCTACTCCCCTGCCCCGGTTAATTTGCATATAATAT
TTCCTAGTAACTATAGAGGCTTAATGTGCGATAAAAGACAGATAATCTGTTCTTTTTAATACTAGCTACA
TTTTACATGATAGGCTTGGATTTCTATAACTTCGTATAGCATACATTATACGAAGTTATACATGTCACAA
AAGGAAACTCACCCTAACTGTAAAGTAATTGTGTGTTTTGAGACTATAAATATCCCTTGGAGAAAAGCCT
TGTTTACAGCCACAACGTCTATATTTCAAGAGAATATAGACGTTGTGGCTGTTTTTTTCTCGAGTACTAG
GATCCATTAGGCGGCCGCGGATCTGCGATCGCTCCGGTGCCCGTCAGTGGGCAGAGCGCACATCGCCCAC
AGTCCCCGAGAAGTTGGGGGGAGGGGTCGGCAATTGAACCGGTGCCTAGAGAAGGTGGCGCGGGGTAAAC
TGGGAAAGTGATGTCGTGTACTGGCTCCGCCTTTTTCCCGAGGGTGGGGGAGAACCGTATATAAGTGCAG
TAGTCGCCGTGAACGTTCTTTTTCGCAACGGGTTTGCCGCCAGAACACAGCTGAAGCTTCGAGGGGCTCG
CATCTCTCCTTCACGCGCCCGCCGCCCTACCTGAGGCCGCCATCCACGCCGGTTGAGTCGCGTTCTGCCG
CCTCCCGCCTGTGGTGCCTCCTGAACTGCGTCCGCCGTCTAGGTAAGTTTAAAGCTCAGGTCGAGACCGG
GCCTTTGTCCGGCGCTCCCTTGGAGCCTACCTAGACTCAGCCGGCTCTCCACGCTTTGCCTGACCCTGCT
TGCTCAACTCTACGTCTTTGTTTCGTTTTCTGTTCTGCGCCGTTACAGATCCAAGCTGTGACCGGCGCCT
ACGCTAGCGCTACCGGTCGCCACCATGGTGAGCAAGGGCGAGGAGGATAACATGGCCATCATCAAGGAGT
TCATGCGCTTCAAGGTGCACATGGAGGGCTCCGTGAACGGCCACGAGTTCGAGATCGAGGGCGAGGGCGA
GGGCCGCCCCTACGAGGGCACCCAGACCGCCAAGCTGAAGGTGACCAAGGGTGGCCCCCTGCCCTTCGCC
TGGGACATCCTGTCCCCTCAGTTCATGTACGGCTCCAAGGCCTACGTGAAGCACCCCGCCGACATCCCCG
ACTACTTGAAGCTGTCCTTCCCCGAGGGCTTCAAGTGGGAGCGCGTGATGAACTTCGAGGACGGCGGCGT
GGTGACCGTGACCCAGGACTCCTCCCTGCAGGACGGCGAGTTCATCTACAAGGTGAAGCTGCGCGGCACC
AACTTCCCCTCCGACGGCCCCGTAATGCAGAAGAAGACCATGGGCTGGGAGGCCTCCTCCGAGCGGATGT
ACCCCGAGGACGGCGCCCTGAAGGGCGAGATCAAGCAGAGGCTGAAGCTGAAGGACGGCGGCCACTACGA
CGCTGAGGTCAAGACCACCTACAAGGCCAAGAAGCCCGTGCAGCTGCCCGGCGCCTACAACGTCAACATC
AAGTTGGACATCACCTCCCACAACGAGGACTACACCATCGTGGAACAGTACGAACGCGCCGAGGGCCGCC
ACTCCACCGGCGGCATGGACGAGCTGTACAAGTAAGAATTCGTCGAGGGACCTAATAACTTCGTATAGCA
TACATTATACGAAGTTATACATGTTTAAGGGTTCCGGTTCCACTAGGTACAATTCGATATCAAGCTTATC
GATAATCAACCTCTGGATTACAAAATTTGTGAAAGATTGACTGGTATTCTTAACTATGTTGCTCCTTTTA
CGCTATGTGGATACGCTGCTTTAATGCCTTTGTATCATGCTATTGCTTCCCGTATGGCTTTCATTTTCTC
CTCCTTGTATAAATCCTGGTTGCTGTCTCTTTATGAGGAGTTGTGGCCCGTTGTCAGGCAACGTGGCGTG
GTGTGCACTGTGTTTGCTGACGCAACCCCCACTGGTTGGGGCATTGCCACCACCTGTCAGCTCCTTTCCG
GGACTTTCGCTTTCCCCCTCCCTATTGCCACGGCGGAACTCATCGCCGCCTGCCTTGCCCGCTGCTGGAC
AGGGGCTCGGCTGTTGGGCACTGACAATTCCGTGGTGTTGTCGGGGAAATCATCGTCCTTTCCTTGGCTG
CTCGCCTGTGTTGCCACCTGGATTCTGCGCGGGACGTCCTTCTGCTACGTCCCTTCGGCCCTCAATCCAG
CGGACCTTCCTTCCCGCGGCCTGCTGCCGGCTCTGCGGCCTCTTCCGCGTCTTCGCCTTCGCCCTCAGAC
GAGTCGGATCTCCCTTTGGGCCGCCTCCCCGCATCGATACCGTCGACCTCGATCGAGACCTAGAAAAACA
TGGAGCAATCACAAGTAGCAATACAGCAGCTACCAATGCTGATTGTGCCTGGCTAGAAGCACAAGAGGAG
GAGGAGGTGGGTTTTCCAGTCACACCTCAGGTACCTTTAAGACCAATGACTTACAAGGCAGCTGTAGATC
TTAGCCACTTTTTAAAAGAAAAGGGGGGACTGGAAGGGCTAATTCACTCCCAACGAAGACAAGATATCCT
TGATCTGTGGATCTACCACACACAAGGCTACTTCCCTGATTGGCAGAACTACACACCAGGGCCAGGGATC
AGATATCCACTGACCTTTGGATGGTGCTACAAGCTAGTACCAGTTGAGCAAGAGAAGGTAGAAGAAGCCA
ATGAAGGAGAGAACACCCGCTTGTTACACCCTGTGAGCCTGCATGGGATGGATGACCCGGAGAGAGAAGT
ATTAGAGTGGAGGTTTGACAGCCGCCTAGCATTTCATCACATGGCCCGAGAGCTGCATCCGGACTGTACT
GGGTCTCTCTGGTTAGACCAGATCTGAGCCTGGGAGCTCTCTGGCTAACTAGGGAACCCACTGCTTAAGC
CTCAATAAAGCTTGCCTTGAGTGCTTCAAGTAGTGTGTGCCCGTCTGTTGTGTGACTCTGGTAACTAGAG
ATCCCTCAGACCCTTTTAGTCAGTGTGGAAAATCTCTAGCAGCATGTGAGCAAAAGGCCAGCAAAAGGCC
AGGAACCGTAAAAAGGCCGCGTTGCTGGCGTTTTTCCATAGGCTCCGCCCCCCTGACGAGCATCACAAAA
ATCGACGCTCAAGTCAGAGGTGGCGAAACCCGACAGGACTATAAAGATACCAGGCGTTTCCCCCTGGAAG
CTCCCTCGTGCGCTCTCCTGTTCCGACCCTGCCGCTTACCGGATACCTGTCCGCCTTTCTCCCTTCGGGA
AGCGTGGCGCTTTCTCATAGCTCACGCTGTAGGTATCTCAGTTCGGTGTAGGTCGTTCGCTCCAAGCTGG
GCTGTGTGCACGAACCCCCCGTTCAGCCCGACCGCTGCGCCTTATCCGGTAACTATCGTCTTGAGTCCAA
CCCGGTAAGACACGACTTATCGCCACTGGCAGCAGCCACTGGTAACAGGATTAGCAGAGCGAGGTATGTA
GGCGGTGCTACAGAGTTCTTGAAGTGGTGGCCTAACTACGGCTACACTAGAAGAACAGTATTTGGTATCT
GCGCTCTGCTGAAGCCAGTTACCTTCGGAAAAAGAGTTGGTAGCTCTTGATCCGGCAAACAAACCACCGC
TGGTAGCGGTGGTTTTTTTGTTTGCAAGCAGCAGATTACGCGCAGAAAAAAAGGATCTCAAGAAGATCCT
TTGATCTTTTCTACGGGGTCTGACGCTCAGTGGAACGAAAACTCACGTTAAGGGATTTTGGTCATGAGAT
TATCAAAAAGGATCTTCACCTAGATCCTTTTAAATTAAAAATGAAGTTTTAAATCAATCTAAAGTATATA
TGAGTAAACTTGGTCTGACAGTTACCAATGCTTAATCAGTGAGGCACCTATCTCAGCGATCTGTCTATTT
CGTTCATCCATAGTTGCCTGACTCCCCGTCGTGTAGATAACTACGATACGGGAGGGCTTACCATCTGGCC
CCAGTGCTGCAATGATACCGCGAGACCCACGCTCACCGGCTCCAGATTTATCAGCAATAAACCAGCCAGC
CGGAAGGGCCGAGCGCAGAAGTGGTCCTGCAACTTTATCCGCCTCCATCCAGTCTATTAATTGTTGCCGG
GAAGCTAGAGTAAGTAGTTCGCCAGTTAATAGTTTGCGCAACGTTGTTGCCATTGCTACAGGCATCGTGG
TGTCACGCTCGTCGTTTGGTATGGCTTCATTCAGCTCCGGTTCCCAACGATCAAGGCGAGTTACATGATC
CCCCATGTTGTGCAAAAAAGCGGTTAGCTCCTTCGGTCCTCCGATCGTTGTCAGAAGTAAGTTGGCCGCA
GTGTTATCACTCATGGTTATGGCAGCACTGCATAATTCTCTTACTGTCATGCCATCCGTAAGATGCTTTT
CTGTGACTGGTGAGTACTCAACCAAGTCATTCTGAGAATAGTGTATGCGGCGACCGAGTTGCTCTTGCCC
GGCGTCAATACGGGATAATACCGCGCCACATAGCAGAACTTTAAAAGTGCTCATCATTGGAAAACGTTCT
TCGGGGCGAAAACTCTCAAGGATCTTACCGCTGTTGAGATCCAGTTCGATGTAACCCACTCGTGCACCCA
ACTGATCTTCAGCATCTTTTACTTTCACCAGCGTTTCTGGGTGAGCAAAAACAGGAAGGCAAAATGCCGC
AAAAAAGGGAATAAGGGCGACACGGAAATGTTGAATACTCATACTCTTCCTTTTTCAATATTATTGAAGC
ATTTATCAGGGTTATTGTCTCATGAGCGGATACATATTTGAATGTATTTAGAAAAATAAACAAATAGGGG
TTCCGCGCACATTTCCCCGAAAAGTGCCACCTGAC
