>Addgene plasmid #31849 | pSicoR-Ef1a-mCh-GFPi | addgene partial sequence | sequence record 37002 | U6 5'-cagtgcaggggaaagaatagtagac-3'
GCCGANTCAACTAAAGAATTACAAAAACAAATTACAAAAATTCAAAATTTTCGGGTTTATTACAGGGACA
GCAGAGATCCAGTTTGGTTAGTACCGGGCCCGCTCTAGAGATCCGACGCGCCATCTCTAGGCCCGCGCCG
GCCCCCTCGCACAGACTTGTGGGAGAAGCTCGGCTACTCCCCTGCCCCGGTTAATTTGCATATAATATTT
CCTAGTAACTATAGAGGCTTAATGTGCGATAAAAGACAGATAATCTGTTCTTTTTAATACTAGCTACATT
TTACATGATAGGCTTGGATTTCTATAACTTCGTATAGCATACATTATACGAAGTTATACATGTCACAAAA
GGAAACTCACCCTAACTGTAAAGTAATTGTGTGTTTTGAGACTATAAATATCCCTTGGAGAAAAGCCTTG
TTTACAGCCACAACGTCTATATTTCAAGAGAATATAGACGTTGTGGCTGTTTTTTTCTCGAGTACTAGGA
TCCATTAGGCGGCCGCGGATCTGCGATCGCTCCGGTGCCCGTCAGTGGGCAGAGCGCACATCGCCCACAG
TCCCCGAGAAGTTGGGGGGAGGGGTCGGCAATTGAACCGGTGCCTAGAGAAGGTGGCGCGGGGTAAACTG
GGAAAGTGATGTCGTGTACTGGCTCCGCCTTTTTCCCGAGGGTGGGGGAGAACCGTATATAAGTGCAGTA
GTCGCCGTGAACGTTCTTTTTCGCAACGGGTTTGCCGCCAGAACACAGCTGAAGCTTCGAGGGGCTCGCA
TCTCTCCTTCACGCGCCCGCCGCCCTACCTGAGGCCGCCATCCACGCCGGTTGAGTCGCGTTCTGCCGCC
TCCCGCCTGTGGTGCCTCCTGAACTGCGTCCGCCGTCTAGGTAAGTTTAAAGCTCAGGTCGAGACCGGGC
CTTTGTCC
